Addgene plasmid #100473: pCMV_mEm_4GS_LF82_702
Purpose: Mammalian expression of E. coli LF82_702 CDS fused to mEmerald
Depositing lab: Alan Huett. Depositing organization: University of Nottingham. Publication: A multi-phenotypic imaging screen to identify bacterial effectors by exogenous expression in a HeLa cell line. Collins A, Huett A. Sci Data. 2018 May 15;5:180081. doi: 10.1038/sdata.2018.81. PubMed 29762554.
Backbone
  Vector backbone: pCMV
  Backbone size w/o insert (bp): 4502
  Vector type: Mammalian Expression
Growth in bacteria
  Bacterial resistance: Ampicillin, 100 μg/mL
  Growth temperature: 37°C
  Growth strain: XL1 Blue
  Copy number: High Copy
Gene/Insert
  Gene/Insert name: LF82_702
  Insert size (bp): 1392
  Promoter: CMV
  Tag / fusion protein: mEmerald (N terminal on backbone)
  Cloning method: Ligation Independent Cloning
  Sequencing primers: 5′ ACTTCTGCTCTAAAAGCTGCGG; 3′ CACTGCATTCTAGTTGTGGTTTGTC
Terms and licenses: Academic/Nonprofit Terms; Industry Terms: Not Available to Industry
How to cite: pCMV_mEm_4GS_LF82_702 was a gift from Alan Huett (Addgene plasmid # 100473 ; http://n2t.net/addgene:100473 ; RRID:Addgene_100473)
