[The description below was written by a language model from this plasmid's Addgene catalogue record and pLannotate feature annotations shown in this document.]
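Description:
pCMV_mEm_4GS_LF82_702 is a mammalian expression plasmid built on a pCMV backbone (about 4.5 kb without insert; 5,894 nt in the full sequenced record) that expresses an *E. coli* LF82 coding sequence, LF82_702, as a fusion to the green fluorescent protein mEmerald. It is propagated in *E. coli* as a high-copy plasmid through a ColE1/pUC-type origin and is selected with ampicillin via the β-lactamase gene and its native promoter. The remaining bacterial annotations (lac promoter and operator, CAP binding site, and fragments of lacI, lacZα, rop, bom and a pUC multiple cloning site) are backbone remnants of pUC/pBR322 ancestry rather than functional parts of the design.

The expression cassette consists of the human cytomegalovirus immediate-early enhancer and promoter, followed by a modified SV40 intron with splice donor and acceptor sites, a feature commonly included to improve transcript processing and expression. This is followed by the mEmerald open reading frame. The 1,392 bp LF82_702 insert, introduced by ligation-independent cloning, is not annotated in the feature table but evidently occupies the unannotated interval between mEmerald and the SV40 polyadenylation signal, consistent with the tag being N-terminal. The "4GS" in the name suggests a glycine-serine linker between the two, though the record does not describe it. No mammalian selection marker is annotated, so the plasmid appears suited to transient transfection.

The construct belongs to a collection made for a multi-phenotypic imaging screen in which candidate bacterial effector proteins were expressed exogenously in HeLa cells. The fluorescent tag identifies expressing cells and reveals the subcellular localisation of the bacterial protein. The record does not state the function of LF82_702.
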