Features (pLannotate 1.2.2; 16 found; start..end, strand, type, name):
    144..164     -  misc_feature   MCS (fragment): pUC18/19 multiple cloning site
    163..466     +  enhancer       CMV enhancer: human cytomegalovirus immediate early enhancer
    467..670     +  promoter       CMV promoter: human cytomegalovirus (CMV) immediate early promoter
    808..904     +  intron         SV40 intron: modified SV40 intron with splice donor and acceptor sites
    965..1681    +  CDS            mEmerald: mEmerald is a basic (constitutively fluorescent) green fluorescent protein published in 1998, derived from Aequorea victoria. It is reported to be a very rapidly-maturing monomer with moderate acid sensitivity.
   3169..3303    -  polyA_signal   SV40 poly(A) signal: SV40 polyadenylation signal
   3438..3454    -  protein_bind   lac operator: The lac repressor binds to the lac operator to inhibit transcription in E. coli. This inhibition can be relieved by adding lactose or isopropyl-β-D-thiogalactopyranoside (IPTG). lac repressor encoded by lacI
   3462..3492    -  promoter       lac promoter: promoter for the E. coli lac operon
   3507..3528    -  protein_bind   CAP binding site: CAP binding activates transcription in the presence of cAMP. E. coli catabolite activator protein
   3541..3633    -  CDS            lacI (fragment): lac repressor; lacI; The lac repressor binds to the lac operator to inhibit transcription in E. coli. This inhibition can be relieved by adding lactose or isopropyl-β-D-thiogalactopyranoside (IPTG).
   3816..4404    -  rep_origin     ori: high-copy-number ColE1/pMB1/pBR322/pUC origin of replication
   4575..5435    -  CDS            AmpR: β-lactamase; bla; confers resistance to ampicillin, carbenicillin, and related antibiotics
   5436..5540    -  promoter       AmpR promoter: bla
   5635..5670    +  CDS            rop (fragment): Rop protein, which maintains plasmids at low copy number; rop
   5772..5871    +  misc_feature   bom (fragment): basis of mobility region from pBR322
   5877..138     -  CDS            lacZα (fragment) (across the origin): LacZα fragment of β-galactosidase; lacZ fragment
>Addgene plasmid #100473 | pCMV_mEm_4GS_LF82_702 | addgene full sequence | sequence record 212781 | Addgene NGS Result
CAACTGTTGGGAAGGGCGATCGGTGCGGGCCTCTTCGCTATTACGCCAGCTGGCGAAAGGGGGATGTGCT
GCAAGGCGATTAAGTTGGGTAACGCCAGGGTTTTCCCAGTCACGACGTTGTAAAACGACGGCCAGTGAGT
TCGAGCTTGCATGCCTGCAGGTCGTTACATAACTTACGGTAAATGGCCCGCCTGGCTGACCGCCCAACGA
CCCCCGCCCATTGACGTCAATAATGACGTATGTTCCCATAGTAACGCCAATAGGGACTTTCCATTGACGT
CAATGGGTGGAGTATTTACGGTAAACTGCCCACTTGGCAGTACATCAAGTGTATCATATGCCAAGTACGC
CCCCTATTGACGTCAATGACGGTAAATGGCCCGCCTGGCATTATGCCCAGTACATGACCTTATGGGACTT
TCCTACTTGGCAGTACATCTACGTATTAGTCATCGCTATTACCATGGTGATGCGGTTTTGGCAGTACATC
AATGGGCGTGGATAGCGGTTTGACTCACGGGGATTTCCAAGTCTCCACCCCATTGACGTCAATGGGAGTT
TGTTTTGGCACCAAAATCAACGGGACTTTCCAAAATGTCGTAACAACTCCGCCCCATTGACGCAAATGGG
CGGTAGGCGTGTACGGTGGGAGGTCTATATAAGCAGAGCTCGTTTAGTGAACCGTCAGATCGCCTGGAGA
CGCCATCCACGCTGTTTTGACCTCCATAGAAGACACCGGGACCGATCCAGCCTCCGGACTCTAGAGGATC
CGGTACTAGAGGAACTGAAAAACCAGAAAGTTAACTGGTAAGTTTAGTCTTTTTGTCTTTTATTTCAGGT
CCCGGATCCGGTGGTGGTGCAAATCAAAGAACTGCTCCTCAGTGGATGTTGCCTTTACTTCTAGGCCTGT
ACGGAAGTGTTACTTCTGCTCTAAAAGCTGCGGAATTGTACCCGCGGGCCCACCATGGTGAGCAAGGGCG
AGGAGCTGTTCACCGGGGTGGTGCCCATCCTGGTCGAGCTGGACGGCGACGTAAACGGCCACAAGTTCAG
CGTGTCCGGCGAGGGCGAGGGCGATGCCACCTACGGCAAGCTGACCCTGAAGTTCATCTGCACCACCGGC
AAGCTGCCCGTGCCCTGGCCCACCCTCGTGACCACCTTGACCTACGGCGTGCAGTGCTTCGCCCGCTACC
CCGACCACATGAAGCAGCACGACTTCTTCAAGTCCGCCATGCCCGAAGGCTACGTCCAGGAGCGCACCAT
CTTCTTCAAGGACGACGGCAACTACAAGACCCGCGCCGAGGTGAAGTTCGAGGGCGACACCCTGGTGAAC
CGCATCGAGCTGAAGGGCATCGACTTCAAGGAGGACGGCAACATCCTGGGGCACAAGCTGGAGTACAACT
ACAACAGCCACAAGGTCTATATCACCGCCGACAAGCAGAAGAACGGCATCAAGGTGAACTTCAAGACCCG
CCACAACATCGAGGACGGCAGCGTGCAGCTCGCCGACCACTACCAGCAGAACACCCCCATCGGCGACGGC
CCCGTGCTGCTGCCCGACAACCACTACCTGAGCACCCAGTCCAAGCTGAGCAAAGACCCCAACGAGAAGC
GCGATCACATGGTCCTGCTGGAGTTCGTGACCGCCGCCGGGATCACTCTCGGCATGGACGAGCTGTACAA
GCGAATTGGTGGAGGGGGCGGTTCCGGTGGCGGAGGTTCCCGAATTCGTCGACGGAGATCTGATATGTTG
AATCTGAAATCTCTTCTTCGTCCGGGGCGTTCACGCCCGGATGCCCCTCCGATAGTTGAGGCGATAAAAC
CTTCTTTGCCTCCAGGCTACTTCCGGCCTATGCCCGCCAGAGAACTGCTGGCGACAACCCGCCGCCAGCA
ATGGCTGCAATCGCTCTGGGATTATTCGTCCCTGCCAAAAGACATGTACCACCAGTATTACCTTGCTCCG
CTGGATCATTGCGTAACACTGATGCAGGAATTCCCGTTAACAGATAGTGGCCCGTATGCCCGTCCTGGTG
GGATGATTGACTATATGCTGGAAACGGTGTCGTATGCGGCGCGGTTGTCGAAAAGCTACATGTTGCCGGT
TGGCGCACCGCCAGAAGAACAGGCGGCGCAAAGCGCAGCCTGGAATGCGGTGGTGGTCTATGCGGCAATG
TTGCCTTCGCTTGAGTATCTTTGCCACCTCCACGTTGAGCTGGAGAACGGTAAACGCTGGTTTCCGTCAC
TGGATGCGCCTCCGGAACCTTATCGCTTTCGCTTTGAACCGGAGCCGTCTCCGGAACGGCTGCAAAGTTT
TGGCGCAATGCTGGCATGGAAGATTATCCCTCCAGAAGCGATTAACTGGTTGAGTAGCTGGCCGGAAGCC
ATCAAAACCCTGTCAACGTACCTGACCGGCTTTCGGGCGCAGTCGGGCGTGGTCAATGCCATTGTGTCTG
AGGCTATTCGCCTCACTGCTGGCGCACCGGAAGGCGAGCAACCGGCTGTTTCGGCGATGATTATTCCAGT
TCAGGATGAATCATTGCAGGGTGACACGTTGCTGTCCGGATTAGCTGATGGTGTGCCGGAGCTGGTTGTG
TCGTATTCCGAAGAGGAAATCCTTCCGGTAGCGGAACCTGCTCCTGTGTCGGATGCAGAGCCGATATTCT
CGGATGAGCAGGAAGGGCCGGATGATACTGATGCGTTGCTGGCAATGATGGGTTTCGCTAGCGCTGATGA
AGCAGAAATCGGAGAAATCACGCTATCCGCCGAGTTGAACGATCCCGGAGAGGCATTCTGGCAATGGCTG
GTCACAGGATGCCGCTCAGGAAGTCTGATTCCGAACAAACCTGACGGGCGGATTCATCTGGTCGCTGGTT
ACGTGTTTCTGCGTGCGCCAGGGATTTTTCACCAGTATATGACAGAGACGAATGCGCCGGGAGAGGATAA
GGCCCGGCTTCAGAAAGCATTTGAGCGGCTGGGTCATCACCGGCAGGACAATGGCACGATGTATACCTGT
CAGCTGTATCAGAATGAACAGCGGGAAGGGCGCTTCCAAAAACTGAGCGGCTATCTGGTACTTGCCAGTA
AAGTGTACGGCAGTGATAACAATCCAACGGATAACCCGTTATTGATTGTTATATGAATCGGTACCCTCGA
GAAGCTTGCGGCCGCGGGGATCCAGACATGATAAGATACATTGATGAGTTTGGACAAACCACAACTAGAA
TGCAGTGAAAAAAATGCTTTATTTGTGAAATTTGTGATGCTATTGCTTTATTTGTAACCATTATAAGCTG
CAATAAACAAGTTAACAACAACAATTGCATTCATTTTATGTTTCAGGTTCAGGGGGAGGTGTGGGAGGTT
TTTTCGGATCCTCTAGAGTCGATCTGCAGGCATGCTAGCTTGGCGTAATCATGGTCATAGCTGTTTCCTG
TGTGAAATTGTTATCCGCTCACAATTCCACACAACATACGAGCCGGAAGCATAAAGTGTAAAGCCTGGGG
TGCCTAATGAGTGAGCTAACTCACATTAATTGCGTTGCGCTCACTGCCCGCTTTCCAGTCGGGAAACCTG
TCGTGCCAGCTGCATTAATGAATCGGCCAACGCGCGGGGAGAGGCGGTTTGCGTATTGGGCGCTCTTCCG
CTTCCTCGCTCACTGACTCGCTGCGCTCGGTCGTTCGGCTGCGGCGAGCGGTATCAGCTCACTCAAAGGC
GGTAATACGGTTATCCACAGAATCAGGGGATAACGCAGGAAAGAACATGTGAGCAAAAGGCCAGCAAAAG
GCCAGGAACCGTAAAAAGGCCGCGTTGCTGGCGTTTTTCCATAGGCTCCGCCCCCCTGACGAGCATCACA
AAAATCGACGCTCAAGTCAGAGGTGGCGAAACCCGACAGGACTATAAAGATACCAGGCGTTTCCCCCTGG
AAGCTCCCTCGTGCGCTCTCCTGTTCCGACCCTGCCGCTTACCGGATACCTGTCCGCCTTTCTCCCTTCG
GGAAGCGTGGCGCTTTCTCATAGCTCACGCTGTAGGTATCTCAGTTCGGTGTAGGTCGTTCGCTCCAAGC
TGGGCTGTGTGCACGAACCCCCCGTTCAGCCCGACCGCTGCGCCTTATCCGGTAACTATCGTCTTGAGTC
CAACCCGGTAAGACACGACTTATCGCCACTGGCAGCAGCCACTGGTAACAGGATTAGCAGAGCGAGGTAT
GTAGGCGGTGCTACAGAGTTCTTGAAGTGGTGGCCTAACTACGGCTACACTAGAAGAACAGTATTTGGTA
TCTGCGCTCTGCTGAAGCCAGTTACCTTCGGAAAAAGAGTTGGTAGCTCTTGATCCGGCAAACAAACCAC
CGCTGGTAGCGGTGGTTTTTTTGTTTGCAAGCAGCAGATTACGCGCAGAAAAAAAGGATCTCAAGAAGAT
CCTTTGATCTTTTCTACGGGGTCTGACGCTCAGTGGAACGAAAACTCACGTTAAGGGATTTTGGTCATGA
GATTATCAAAAAGGATCTTCACCTAGATCCTTTTAAATTAAAAATGAAGTTTTAAATCAATCTAAAGTAT
ATATGAGTAAACTTGGTCTGACAGTTACCAATGCTTAATCAGTGAGGCACCTATCTCAGCGATCTGTCTA
TTTCGTTCATCCATAGTTGCCTGACTCCCCGTCGTGTAGATAACTACGATACGGGAGGGCTTACCATCTG
GCCCCAGTGCTGCAATGATACCGCGAGACCCACGCTCACCGGCTCCAGATTTATCAGCAATAAACCAGCC
AGCCGGAAGGGCCGAGCGCAGAAGTGGTCCTGCAACTTTATCCGCCTCCATCCAGTCTATTAATTGTTGC
CGGGAAGCTAGAGTAAGTAGTTCGCCAGTTAATAGTTTGCGCAACGTTGTTGCCATTGCTACAGGCATCG
TGGTGTCACGCTCGTCGTTTGGTATGGCTTCATTCAGCTCCGGTTCCCAACGATCAAGGCGAGTTACATG
ATCCCCCATGTTGTGCAAAAAAGCGGTTAGCTCCTTCGGTCCTCCGATCGTTGTCAGAAGTAAGTTGGCC
GCAGTGTTATCACTCATGGTTATGGCAGCACTGCATAATTCTCTTACTGTCATGCCATCCGTAAGATGCT
TTTCTGTGACTGGTGAGTACTCAACCAAGTCATTCTGAGAATAGTGTATGCGGCGACCGAGTTGCTCTTG
CCCGGCGTCAATACGGGATAATACCGCGCCACATAGCAGAACTTTAAAAGTGCTCATCATTGGAAAACGT
TCTTCGGGGCGAAAACTCTCAAGGATCTTACCGCTGTTGAGATCCAGTTCGATGTAACCCACTCGTGCAC
CCAACTGATCTTCAGCATCTTTTACTTTCACCAGCGTTTCTGGGTGAGCAAAAACAGGAAGGCAAAATGC
CGCAAAAAAGGGAATAAGGGCGACACGGAAATGTTGAATACTCATACTCTTCCTTTTTCAATATTATTGA
AGCATTTATCAGGGTTATTGTCTCATGAGCGGATACATATTTGAATGTATTTAGAAAAATAAACAAATAG
GGGTTCCGCGCACATTTCCCCGAAAAGTGCCACCTGACGTCTAAGAAACCATTATTATCATGACATTAAC
CTATAAAAATAGGCGTATCACGAGGCCCTTTCGTCTCGCGCGTTTCGGTGATGACGGTGAAAACCTCTGA
CACATGCAGCTCCCGGAGACGGTCACAGCTTGTCTGTAAGCGGATGCCGGGAGCAGACAAGCCCGTCAGG
GCGCGTCAGCGGGTGTTGGCGGGTGTCGGGGCTGGCTTAACTATGCGGCATCAGAGCAGATTGTACTGAG
AGTGCACCATATGCGGTGTGAAATACCGCACAGATGCGTAAGGAGAAAATACCGCATCAGGCGCCATTCG
CCATTCAGGCTGCG
